>Addgene plasmid #193674 | pLX307 P2A GFP Luciferase | addgene full sequence | sequence record 380309 | Addgene NGS Result
GGTCCGGATCGACGGTGTGGCGCGTGGCGGGGTAGTCGGCGAACGCGGCGGCGAGGGTGCGTACGGCCCT
GGGGACGTCGTCGCGGGTGGCGAGGCGCACCGTGGGCTTGTACTCGGTCATGGTAAGCTCCGGTGGTACC
TCTAGAAAGCTTTTTGCAAAAGCCTAGGCCTCCAAAAAAGCCTCCTCACTACTTCTGGAATAGCTCAGAG
GCCGAGGCGGCCTCGGCCTCTGCATAAATAAAAAAAATTAGTCAGCCATGGGGCGGAGAATGGGCGGAAC
TGGGCGGAGTTAGGGGCGGGATGGGCGGAGTTAGGGGCGGGACTATGGTTGCTGACTAATTGAGACGCAT
GCTTTGCATACTTCTGCCTGCTGGGGAGCCTGGGGACTTTCCACACCTGGTTGCTGACTAATTGAGATGC
AATGCATGGGTCCCCTCGGGGTTGGGAGGTGGGTCTGAAACGATAATGGTGAATATCCCTGCCTAACTCT
ATTCACTATAGAAAGTACAGCAAAAACTATTCTTAAACCTACCAAGCCTCCTACTATCATTATGAATAAT
TTTATATACCACAGCCAATTTGTTATGTTAAACCAATTCCACAAACTTGCCCATTTATCTAATTCCAATA
ATTCTTGTTCATTCTTTTCTTGCTGGTTTTGCGATTCTTCAATTAAGGAGTGTATTAAGCTTGTGTAATT
GTTAATTTCTCTGTCCCACTCCATCCAGGTCGTGTGATTCCAAATCTGTTCCAGAGATTTATTACTCCAA
CTAGCATTCCAAGGCACAGCAGTGGTGCAAATGAGTTTTCCAGAGCAACCCCAAATCCCCAGGAGCTGTT
GATCCTTTAGGTATCTTTCCACAGCCAGGATTCTTGCCTGGAGCTGCTTGATGCCCCAGACTGTGAGTTG
CAACAGATGCTGTTGCGCCTCAATAGCCCTCAGCAAATTGTTCTGCTGCTGCACTATACCAGACAATAAT
TGTCTGGCCTGTACCGTCAGCGTCATTGACGCTGCGCCCATAGTGCTTCCTGCTGCTCCCAAGAACCCAA
GGAACAAAGCTCCTATTCCCACTGCTCTTTTTTCTCTCTGCACCACTCTTCTCTTTGCCTTGGTGGGTGC
TACTCCTAATGGTTCAATTTTTACTACTTTATATTTATATAATTCACTTCTCCAATTGTCCCTCATATCT
CCTCCTCCAGGTCTGAAGATCAGCGGCCGCTTGCTGTGCGGTGGTCTTACTTTTGTTTTGCTCTTCCTCT
ATCTTGTCTAAAGCTTCCTTGGTGTCTTTTATCTCTATCCTTTGATGCACACAATAGAGGGTTGCTACTG
TATTATATAATGATCTAAGTTCTTCTGATCCTGTCTGAAGGGATGGTTGTAGCTGTCCCAGTATTTGTCT
ACAGCCTTCTGATGTTTCTAACAGGCCAGGATTAACTGCGAATCGTTCTAGCTCCCTGCTTGCCCATACT
ATATGTTTTAATTTATATTTTTTCTTTCCCCCTGGCCTTAACCGAATTTTTTCCCATCGCGATCTAATTC
TCCCCCGCTTAATACTGACGCTCTCGCACCCATCTCTCTCCTTCTAGCCTCCGCTAGTCAAAATTTTTGG
CGTACTCACCAGTCGCCGCCCCTCGCCTCTTGCCGTGCGCGCTTCAGCAAGCCGAGTCCTGCGTCGAGAG
AGCTCCTCTGGTTTCCCTTTCGCTTTCAAGTCCCTGTTCGGGCGCCACTGCTAGAGATTTTCCACACTGA
CTAAAAGGGTCTGAGGGATCTCTAGTTACCAGAGTCACACAACAGACGGGCACACACTACTTGAAGCACT
CAAGGCAAGCTTTATTGAGGCTTAAGCAGTGGGTTCCCTAGTTAGCCAGAGAGCTCCCAGGCTCAGATCT
GGTCTAACCAGAGAGACCCGTTTATGTATCGAGCTAGGCACTTAAATACAATATCTCTGCAATGCGGCAA
TTCAGTGGTTCGTCCAATCCATGTCAGACCCGTCTGTTGCCTTCCTAATAAGGCACGATCGTACCACCTT
ACTTCCACCAATCGGCATGCACGGTGCTTTTTCTCTCCTTGTAAGGCATGTTGCTAACTCATCGTTACCA
TGTTGCAAGACTACAAGAGTATTGCATAAGACTACATTAAGCTTGCAGCTCCAGCTTTTGTTCCCTTTAG
TGAGGGTTAATTGCGCGCTTGGCGTAATCATGGTCATAGCTGTTTCCTGTGTGAAATTGTTATCCGCTCA
CAATTCCACACAACATACGAGCCGGAAGCATAAAGTGTAAAGCCTGGGGTGCCTAATGAGTGAGCTAACT
CACATTAATTGCGTTGCGCTCACTGCCCGCTTTCCAGTCGGGAAACCTGTCGTGCCAGCTGCATTAATGA
ATCGGCCAACGCGCGGGGAGAGGCGGTTTGCGTATTGGGCGCTCTTCCGCTTCCTCGCTCACTGACTCGC
TGCGCTCGGTCGTTCGGCTGCGGCGAGCGGTATCAGCTCACTCAAAGGCGGTAATACGGTTATCCACAGA
ATCAGGGGATAACGCAGGAAAGAACATGTGAGCAAAAGGCCAGCAAAAGGCCAGGAACCGTAAAAAGGCC
GCGTTGCTGGCGTTTTTCCATAGGCTCCGCCCCCCTGACGAGCATCACAAAAATCGACGCTCAAGTCAGA
GGTGGCGAAACCCGACAGGACTATAAAGATACCAGGCGTTTCCCCCTGGAAGCTCCCTCGTGCGCTCTCC
TGTTCCGACCCTGCCGCTTACCGGATACCTGTCCGCCTTTCTCCCTTCGGGAAGCGTGGCGCTTTCTCAT
AGCTCACGCTGTAGGTATCTCAGTTCGGTGTAGGTCGTTCGCTCCAAGCTGGGCTGTGTGCACGAACCCC
CCGTTCAGCCCGACCGCTGCGCCTTATCCGGTAACTATCGTCTTGAGTCCAACCCGGTAAGACACGACTT
ATCGCCACTGGCAGCAGCCACTGGTAACAGGATTAGCAGAGCGAGGTATGTAGGCGGTGCTACAGAGTTC
TTGAAGTGGTGGCCTAACTACGGCTACACTAGAAGAACAGTATTTGGTATCTGCGCTCTGCTGAAGCCAG
TTACCTTCGGAAAAAGAGTTGGTAGCTCTTGATCCGGCAAACAAACCACCGCTGGTAGCGGTGGTTTTTT
TGTTTGCAAGCAGCAGATTACGCGCAGAAAAAAAGGATCTCAAGAAGATCCTTTGATCTTTTCTACGGGG
TCTGACGCTCAGTGGAACGAAAACTCACGTTAAGGGATTTTGGTCATGAGATTATCAAAAAGGATCTTCA
CCTAGATCCTTTTAAATTAAAAATGAAGTTTTAAATCAATCTAAAGTATATATGAGTAAACTTGGTCTGA
CAGTTACCAATGCTTAATCAGTGAGGCACCTATCTCAGCGATCTGTCTATTTCGTTCATCCATAGTTGCC
TGACTCCCCGTCGTGTAGATAACTACGATACGGGAGGGCTTACCATCTGGCCCCAGTGCTGCAATGATAC
CGCGAGACCCACGCTCACCGGCTCCAGATTTATCAGCAATAAACCAGCCAGCCGGAAGGGCCGAGCGCAG
AAGTGGTCCTGCAACTTTATCCGCCTCCATCCAGTCTATTAATTGTTGCCGGGAAGCTAGAGTAAGTAGT
TCGCCAGTTAATAGTTTGCGCAACGTTGTTGCCATTGCTACAGGCATCGTGGTGTCACGCTCGTCGTTTG
GTATGGCTTCATTCAGCTCCGGTTCCCAACGATCAAGGCGAGTTACATGATCCCCCATGTTGTGCAAAAA
AGCGGTTAGCTCCTTCGGTCCTCCGATCGTTGTCAGAAGTAAGTTGGCCGCAGTGTTATCACTCATGGTT
ATGGCAGCACTGCATAATTCTCTTACTGTCATGCCATCCGTAAGATGCTTTTCTGTGACTGGTGAGTACT
CAACCAAGTCATTCTGAGAATAGTGTATGCGGCGACCGAGTTGCTCTTGCCCGGCGTCAATACGGGATAA
TACCGCGCCACATAGCAGAACTTTAAAAGTGCTCATCATTGGAAAACGTTCTTCGGGGCGAAAACTCTCA
AGGATCTTACCGCTGTTGAGATCCAGTTCGATGTAACCCACTCGTGCACCCAACTGATCTTCAGCATCTT
TTACTTTCACCAGCGTTTCTGGGTGAGCAAAAACAGGAAGGCAAAATGCCGCAAAAAAGGGAATAAGGGC
GACACGGAAATGTTGAATACTCATACTCTTCCTTTTTCAATATTATTGAAGCATTTATCAGGGTTATTGT
CTCATGAGCGGATACATATTTGAATGTATTTAGAAAAATAAACAAATAGGGGTTCCGCGCACATTTCCCC
GAAAAGTGCCACCTAAATTGTAAGCGTTAATATTTTGTTAAAATTCGCGTTAAATTTTTGTTAAATCAGC
TCATTTTTTAACCAATAGGCCGAAATCGGCAAAATCCCTTATAAATCAAAAGAATAGACCGAGATAGGGT
[37 nt withheld, positions 4481-4517]
AAAGAACGTGGACTCCAACGTCAAAGG
[49 nt withheld, positions 4545-4593]
T
[91 nt withheld, positions 4595-4685]
G
[124 nt withheld, positions 4687-4810]
CCCATTCGCCATTCAGGCTGCGCAACTGTTGGGAAGGGCGATCGGTGCGGGCCTCTTCGCTATTACGCCA
GCTGGCGAAAGGGGGATGTGCTGCAAGGCGATTAAGTTGGGTAACGCCAGGGTTTTCCCAGTCACGACGT
TGTAAAACGACGGCCAGTGAGCGCGCGTAATACGACTCACTATAGGGCGAATTGGGTACGTCCCTAGGCC
TCCAAAAAAGCCTCCTCACTACTTCTGGAATAGCTCAGAGGCCGAGGCGGCCTCGGCCTCTGCATAAATA
AAAAAAATTAGTCAGCCATGGGGCGGAGAATGGGCGGAACTGGGCGGAGTTAGGGGCGGGATGGGCGGAG
TTAGGGGCGGGATAGCTAGAGCCAGACATGATAAGATACATTGATGAGTTTGGACAAACCACAACTAGAA
TGCAGTGAAAAAAATGCTTTATTTGTGAAATTTGTGATGCTATTGCTTTATTTGTAACCATTATAAGCTG
CAATAAACAAGTTCCTCTCACTCTCTGATATTCATTTCTTTGCAAGTTATAAATACTGAATAATAAGATG
ACATGAACTACTATACGTACTGCTAGAGATTTTCCACACTGACTAAAAGGGTCTGAGGGATCTCTAGTTA
CCAGAGTCACACAACAGACGGGCACACACTACTTGAAGCACTCAAGGCAAGCTTTATTGAGGCTTAAGCA
GTGGGTTCCCTAGTTAGCCAGAGAGCTCCCAGGCTCAGATCTGGTCTAACCAGAGAGACCCAGTACAAGC
AAAAAGCAGATCTTGTCTTCGTTGGGAGTGAATTAGCCCTTCCAGTCCCCCCTTTTCTTTTAAAAAGTGG
CTAAGATCTACAGCTGCCTTGTAAGTCATTGGTCTTAAAGTCGACGCGGGGAGGCGGCCCAAAGGGAGAT
CCGACTCGTCTGAGGGCGAAGGCGAAGACGCGGAAGAGGCCGCAGAGCCGGCAGCAGGCCGCGGGAAGGA
AGGTCCGCTGGATTGAGGGCCGAAGGGACGTAGCAGAAGGACGTCCCGCGCAGAATCCAGGTGGCAACAC
AGGCGAGCAGCCAAGGAAAGGACGATGATTTCCCCGACAACACCACGGAATTGTCAGTGCCCAACAGCCG
AGCCCCTGTCCAGCAGCGGGCAAGGCAGGCGGCGATGAGTTCCGCCGTGGCAATAGGGAGGGGGAAAGCG
AAAGTCCCGGAAAGGAGCTGACAGGTGGTGGCAATGCCCCAACCAGTGGGGGTTGCGTCAGCAAACACAG
TGCACACCACGCCACGTTGCCTGACAACGGGCCACAACTCCTCATAAAGAGACAGCAACCAGGATTTATA
CAAGGAGGAGAAAATGAAAGCCATACGGGAAGCAATAGCATGATACAAAGGCATTAAAGCAGCGTATCCA
CATAGCGTAAAAGGAGCAACATAGTTAAGAATACCAGTCAATCTTTCACAAATTTTGTAATCCAGAGGTT
GATTGTCGACTTAACGCGTTGATTGTCGACTTAACCGGTACTAGTTCATTACTATTACTTGTACAGCTCG
TCCATGCCGAGAGTGATCCCGGCGGCGGTCACGAACTCCAGCAGGACCATGTGATCGCGCTTCTCGTTGG
GGTCTTTGCTCAGGGCGGACTGGGTGCTCAGGTAGTGGTTGTCGGGCAGCAGCACGGGGCCGTCGCCGAT
GGGGGTGTTCTGCTGGTAGTGGTCGGCGAGCTGCACGCTGCCGTCCTCGATGTTGTGGCGGGTCTTGAAG
TTCACCTTGATGCCGTTCTTCTGCTTGTCGGCGGTGATATAGACCTTGTGGCTGTTGTAGTTGTACTCCA
GCTTGTGCCCCAGGATGTTGCCGTCCTCCTTGAAGTCGATGCCCTTCAGCTCGATGCGGTTCACCAGGGT
GTCGCCCTCGAACTTCACCTCGGCGCGGGTCTTGTAGTTGCCGTCGTCCTTGAAGAAGATGGTGCGCTCC
TGGACGTAGCCTTCGGGCATGGCGGACTTGAAGAAGTCGTGCTGCTTCATGTGGTCGGGGTAGCGGGCGA
AGCACTGCACGCCGTAGGTCAAGGTGGTCACGAGGGTGGGCCAGGGCACGGGCAGCTTGCCGGTGGTGCA
GATGAACTTCAGGGTCAGCTTGCCGTAGGTGGCATCGCCCTCGCCCTCGCCGGACACGCTGAACTTGTGG
CCGTTTACGTCGCCGTCCAGCTCGACCAGGATGGGCACCACCCCGGTGAACAGCTCCTCGCCCTTGCTCA
CCATAGGCCCGGGGTTTTCTTCAACATCACCTGCTTGCTTTAGCAGAGAGAAGTTTGTGGCGCCGCTGCC
CGTAGAATCGAGACCGAGGAGAGGGTTAGGGATAGGCTTACCGATATCAACCACTTTGTACAAGAAAGTT
GGCAACACGGCGATCTTTCCGCCCTTCTTGGCCTTTATGAGGATCTCTCTGATTTTTCTTGCGTCGAGTT
TTCCGGTAAGACCTTTCGGTACTTCGTCCACAAACACAACTCCTCCGCGCAACTTTTTCGCGGTTGTTAC
TTGACTGGCGACGTAATCCACGATCTCTTTTTCCGTCATCGTCTTTCCGTGCTCCAAAACAACAACGGCG
GCGGGAAGTTCACCGGCGTCATCGTCGGGAAGACCTGCGACACCTGCGTCGAAGATGTTGGGGTGTTGGA
GCAAGATGGATTCCAATTCAGCGGGAGCCACCTGATAGCCTTTGTACTTAATCAGAGACTTCAGGCGGTC
AACGATGAAGAAGTGTTCGTCTTCGTCCCAGTAAGCTATGTCTCCAGAATGTAGCCATCCATCCTTGTCA
ATCAAGGCGTTGGTCGCTTCCGGATTGTTTACATAACCGGACATAATCATAGGACCTCTCACACACAGTT
CGCCTCTTTGATTAACGCCCAGCGTTTTCCCGGTATCCAGATCCACAACCTTCGCTTCAAAAAATGGAAC
AACTTTACCGACCGCGCCCGGTTTATCATCCCCCTCGGGTGTAATCAGAATAGCTGATGTAGTCTCAGTG
AGCCCATATCCTTGCCTGATACCTGGCAGATGGAACCTCTTGGCAACCGCTTCCCCGACTTCCTTAGAGA
GGGGAGCGCCACCAGAAGCAATTTCGTGTAAATTAGATAAATCGTATTTGTCAATCAGAGTGCTTTTGGC
GAAGAAGGAGAATAGGGTTGGCACCAGCAGCGCACTTTGAATCTTGTAATCCTGAAGGCTCCTCAGAAAC
AGCTCTTCTTCAAATCTATACATTAAGACGACTCGAAATCCACATATCAAATATCCGAGTGTAGTAAACA
TTCCAAAACCGTGATGGAATGGAACAACACTTAAAATCGCAGTATCCGGAATGATTTGATTGCCAAAAAT
AGGATCTCTGGCATGCGAGAATCTCACGCAGGCAGTTCTATGAGGCAGAGCGACACCTTTAGGCAGACCA
GTAGATCCAGAGGAGTTCATGATCAGTGCAATTGTCTTGTCCCTATCGAAGGACTCTGGCACAAAATCGT
ATTCATTAAAACCGGGAGGTAGATGAGATGTGACGAACGTGTACATCGACTGAAATCCCTGGTAATCCGT
TTTAGAATCCATGATAATAATTTTTTGGATGATTGGGAGCTTTTTTTGCACGTTCAAAATTTTTTGCAAC
CCCTTTTTGGAAACGAACACCACGGTAGGCTGCGAAATGCCCATACTGTTGAGCAATTCACGTTCATTAT
AAATGTCGTTCGCGGGCGCAACTGCAACTCCGATAAATAACGCGCCCAACACCGGCATAAAGAATTGAAG
AGAGTTTTCACTGCATACGACGATTCTGTGATTTGTATTCAGCCCATATCGTTTCATAGCTTCTGCCAAC
CGAACGGACATTTCGAAGTACTCAGCGTAAGTGATGTCCACCTCGATATGTGCATCTGTAAAAGCAATTG
TTCCAGGAACCAGGGCGTATCTCTTCATAGCCTTATGCAGTTGCTCTCCAGCGGTTCCATCTTCCAGCGG
ATAGAATGGCGCCGGGCCTTTCTTTATGTTTTTGGCGTCTTCCATGGTGCCAACTTTTTTGTACAAACTT
GTTGATCAATCGATGCTAGCCTCACGACACCTGAAATGGAAGAAAAAAACTTTGAACCACTGTCTGAGGC
TTGAGAATGAACCAAGATCCAAACTCAAAAAGGGCAAATTCCAAGGAGAATTACATCAAGTGCCAAGCTG
GCCTAACTTCAGTCTCCACCCACTCAGTGTGGGGAAACTCCATCGCATAAAACCCCTCCCCCCAACCTAA
AGACGACGTACTCCAAAAGCTCGAGAACTAATCGAGGTGCCTGGACGGCGCCCGGTACTCCGTGGAGTCA
CATGAAGCGACGGCTGAGGACGGAAAGGCCCTTTTCCTTTGTGTGGGTGACTCACCCGCCCGCTCTCCCG
AGCGCCGCGTCCTCCATTTTGAGCTCCCTGCAGCAGGGCCGGGAAGCGGCCATCTTTCCGCTCACGCAAC
TGGTGCCGACCGGGCCAGCCTTGCCGCCCAGGGCGGGGCGATACACGGCGGCGCGAGGCCAGGCACCAGA
GCAGGCCGGCCAGCTTGAGACTACCCCCGTCCGATTCTCGGTGGCCGCGCTCGCAGGCCCCGCCTCGCCG
AACATGTGCGCTGGGACGCACGGGCCCCGTCGCCGCCCGCGGCCCCAAAAACCGAAATACCAGTGTGCAG
ATCTTGGCCCGCATTTACAAGACTATCTTGCCAGAAAAAAAGCGTCGCAGCAGGTCATCAAAAATTTTAA
ATGGCTAGAGACTTATCGAAAGCAGCGAGACAGGCGCGAAGGTGCCACCAGATTCGCACGCGGCGGCCCC
AGCGCCCAGGCCAGGCCTCAACTCAAGCACGAGGCGAAGGGGCTCCTTAAGCGCAAGGCCTCGAACTCTC
CCACCCACTTCCAACCCGAAGCTCGGGATCAAGAATCACGTACTGCAGCCAGGTGGAAGTAATTCAAGGC
ACGCAAGGGCCATAACCCGTAAAGAGGCCAGGCCCGCGGGAACCACACACGGCACTTACCTGTGTTCTGG
CGGCAAACCCGTTGCGAAAAAGAACGTTCACGGCGACTACTGCACTTATATACGGTTCTCCCCCACCCTC
GGGAAAAAGGCGGAGCCAGTACACGACATCACTTTCCCAGTTTACCCCGCGCCACCTTCTCTAGGCACCG
GTTCAATTGCCGACCCCTCCCCCCAACTTCTCGGGGACTGTGGGCGATGTGCGCTCTGCCCACTGACGGG
CACCGGAGCCAATTCCCACTCCTTTCAAGACCTAGAAGGTCCATTAGCTGCAAAGATTCCTCTCTGTTTA
AAACTTTATCCATCTTTGCACCTGCAGGCCTCGAGCCGGCGCCAAAGTGGATCTCTGCTGTCCCTGTAAT
AAACCCGAAAATTTTGAATTTTTGTAATTTGTTTTTGTAATTCTTTAGTTTGTATGTCTGTTGCTATTAT
GTCTACTATTCTTTCCCCTGCACTGTACCCCCCAATCCCCCCTTTTCTTTTAAAATTGTGGATGAATACT
GCCATTTGTCTCAAGATCTAGAATTCGTTAACTGGCACCGGGCTTGCGGGTCATGCACCAGGTGCGCGGT
CCTTCGGGCACCTCGACGTCGGCGGTGACGGTGAAGCCGAGCCGCTCGTAGAAGGGGAGGTTGCGGGGCG
CGGAGGTCTCCAGGAAGGCGGGCACCCCGGCGCGCTCGGCCGCCTCCACTCCGGGGAGCACGACGGCGCT
GCCCAGACCCTTGCCCTGGTGGTCGGGCGAGACGCCGACGGTGGCCAGGAACCACGCGGGCTCCTTGGGC
CGGTGCGGCGCCAGGAGGCCTTCCATCTGTTGCTGCGCGGCCAGCCGGGAACCGCTCAACTCGGCCATGC
GCGGGCCGATCTCGGCGAACACCGCCCCCGCTTCGACGCTCTCCGGCGTGGTCCAGACCGCCACGGCGGC
GCCGTCGTCCGCGACCCACACCTTGCCGATGTCGAGCCCGACGCGCGTGAGGAAGAGTTCTTGCAGCTCG
GTGACCCGCTCGATGTGGC
Features (pLannotate 1.2.2; 34 found; start..end, strand, type, name):
    167..302     -  rep_origin     SV40 ori: SV40 origin of replication
    326..397     -  promoter       SV40 promoter (fragment): SV40 enhancer and early promoter
    398..421     -  promoter       SV40 promoter (fragment): SV40 early promoter
    428..454     -  CDS            Rev (fragment): human immunodeficiency virus 1 (HIV-1) Rev protein; rev; enhances nuclear export of unspliced and incompletely spliced viral mRNAs
    831..1064    -  misc_feature   RRE: The Rev response element (RRE) of HIV-1 allows for Rev-dependent mRNA export from the nucleus to the cytoplasm.
   1210..1573    -  CDS            HIV-1 gag (fragment): gag protein from human immunodeficiency virus 1; gag
   1557..1682    -  misc_feature   HIV-1 Ψ: packaging signal of human immunodeficiency virus type 1
   1729..1909    -  LTR            5' LTR (truncated): truncated 5' long terminal repeat (LTR) from HIV-1
   1910..2136    -  promoter       RSV promoter: Rous sarcoma virus enhancer/promoter
   2164..2182    -  promoter       T3 promoter: promoter for bacteriophage T3 RNA polymerase
   2225..2247    -  protein_bind   lac operator (fragment): The lac repressor binds to the lac operator to inhibit transcription in E. coli. This inhibition can be relieved by adding lactose or isopropyl-β-D-thiogalactopyranoside (IPTG). lac repressor encoded by lacI
   2251..2281    -  promoter       lac promoter: promoter for the E. coli lac operon
   2296..2317    -  protein_bind   CAP binding site: CAP binding activates transcription in the presence of cAMP. E. coli catabolite activator protein
   2330..2422    -  CDS            lacI (fragment): lac repressor; lacI; The lac repressor binds to the lac operator to inhibit transcription in E. coli. This inhibition can be relieved by adding lactose or isopropyl-β-D-thiogalactopyranoside (IPTG).
   2605..3193    -  rep_origin     ori: high-copy-number ColE1/pMB1/pBR322/pUC origin of replication
   3364..4224    -  CDS            AmpR: β-lactamase; bla; confers resistance to ampicillin, carbenicillin, and related antibiotics
   4225..4329    -  promoter       AmpR promoter: bla
   4382..4810    -  rep_origin     f1 ori (sequence partly withheld): f1 bacteriophage origin of replication; arrow indicates direction of (+) strand synthesis
   4815..4970    -  CDS            lacZα (fragment): LacZα fragment of β-galactosidase; lacZ fragment
   4978..4996    +  promoter       T7 promoter: promoter for bacteriophage T7 RNA polymerase
   5017..5152    -  rep_origin     SV40 ori: SV40 origin of replication
   5192..5313    -  polyA_signal   SV40 poly(A) signal: SV40 polyadenylation signal
   5391..5624    -  LTR            3' LTR (ΔU3): self-inactivating 3' long terminal repeat (LTR) from HIV-1
   5626..5645    -  misc_feature   cPPT/CTS (fragment): central polypurine tract and central termination sequence of HIV-1
   5696..6284    -  misc_feature   WPRE: woodchuck hepatitis virus posttranscriptional regulatory element
   6338..7054    -  CDS            Emerald: Emerald is a basic (constitutively fluorescent) green fluorescent protein published in 1998, derived from Aequorea victoria. It is reported to be a very rapidly-maturing weak dimer.
   7121..7162    -  CDS            V5 tag: epitope tag from simian virus 5
   7171..7188    +  protein_bind   attB2 (fragment): mutant version of attB; core recombination site for the Gateway® BP reaction BP Clonase™
   7195..8845    -  CDS            luciferase (fragment): firefly luciferase; luc+; enhanced luc+ version of the luciferase gene
   8854..8871    -  protein_bind   attB1 (fragment): mutant version of attB; core recombination site for the Gateway® BP reaction BP Clonase™
   8892..10070   -  promoter       EF-1α promoter: strong constitutive promoter for human elongation factor EF-1α
  10077..10143   -  CDS            small t antigen (fragment): SV40 (simian virus 40) small t antigen
  10208..10325   -  misc_feature   cPPT/CTS: central polypurine tract and central termination sequence of HIV-1
  10374..121     -  CDS            PuroR (fragment) (across the origin): puromycin N-acetyltransferase; pac from Streptomyces; confers resistance to puromycin
