[The description below was written by a language model from this plasmid's Addgene catalogue record and pLannotate feature annotations shown in this document.]
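Description:
pLX307 P2A GFP Luciferase is a lentiviral transfer plasmid of about 10.8 kb, built on the pLX307 Gateway destination backbone for constitutive expression of luciferase in mammalian cells. It is propagated in E. coli through a high-copy ColE1/pUC-type origin with ampicillin selection (AmpR), and it also carries an f1 origin and remnants of lac/lacZα cloning-vector sequence. The viral portion has a third-generation layout. An RSV promoter fused to a truncated HIV-1 5' LTR drives genomic RNA production, followed by the Ψ packaging signal with a gag fragment, the Rev response element for Rev-dependent nuclear export, and a cPPT/CTS. At the other end sits a self-inactivating ΔU3 3' LTR with a downstream SV40 polyadenylation signal.

Within the provirus, an SV40 early promoter/origin lies upstream of a puromycin N-acetyltransferase gene (annotated as a fragment spanning the plasmid numbering origin), which would allow puromycin selection of transduced cells. The main cassette uses the human EF-1α promoter to drive firefly luciferase (the luc+ version), inserted by Gateway recombination and flanked by attB1 and attB2 sites. Downstream in the same orientation are a V5 epitope tag and an Emerald green fluorescent protein, then a WPRE to enhance transcript stability and expression. The plasmid name indicates that a P2A self-cleaving peptide links luciferase-V5 to the GFP so both come from one transcript, although the P2A itself is not annotated in the feature table. The catalogue lists the insert species as human, whereas the annotation identifies firefly luciferase. The record does not state a specific use beyond constitutive luciferase expression. The design would suit it as a control ORF or as a bioluminescent and fluorescent marker for transduced cells.
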