Addgene plasmid #193674: pLX307 P2A GFP Luciferase
Purpose: Constitutive lentiviral expression of Luciferase
Depositing lab: William Hahn. Depositing organization: Dana-Farber Cancer Institute. Publication: YAP1 and PRDM14 converge to promote cell survival and tumorigenesis. Kim M, Ly SH, Xie Y, Duronio GN, Ford-Roshon D, Hwang JH, Sulahian R, Rennhack JP, So J, Gjoerup O, Talamas JA, Grandclaudon M, Long HW, Doench JG, Sethi NS, Giannakis M, Hahn WC. Dev Cell. 2022 Jan 24;57(2):212-227.e8. doi: 10.1016/j.devcel.2021.12.006. Epub 2022 Jan 5. PubMed 34990589.
Backbone
  Vector backbone: pLX307
  Vector type: Lentiviral
Growth in bacteria
  Bacterial resistance: Ampicillin, 100 μg/mL
  Growth temperature: 37°C
  Growth strain: NEB Stable
  Copy number: High Copy
Gene/Insert
  Gene/Insert name: Luciferase
  Species: H. sapiens (human)
  Cloning method: Gateway Cloning
  Sequencing primers: 5′ EF1a-F; 3′ WPRE-R
Terms and licenses: Academic/Nonprofit Terms; Industry Terms: Not Available to Industry
How to cite: pLX307 P2A GFP Luciferase was a gift from William Hahn (Addgene plasmid # 193674 ; http://n2t.net/addgene:193674 ; RRID:Addgene_193674)
